Addgene plasmid #90215: pCSC-ISL1-T2A-LHX3
Purpose: To convert human skin fibroblasts into induced motor neurons (hiMN) in combination with NGN2, Sox11, FGF2 and two small molecules, forskolin and dorsomorphin.
Depositing lab: Chun-Li Zhang. Depositing organization: University of Texas Southwestern Medical Center. Publication: Direct Lineage Reprogramming Reveals Disease-Specific Phenotypes of Motor Neurons from Human ALS Patients. Liu ML, Zang T, Zhang CL. Cell Rep. 2016 Jan 5;14(1):115-28. doi: 10.1016/j.celrep.2015.12.018. Epub 2015 Dec 24. PubMed 26725112.
Backbone
  Vector backbone: pCSC-SP-PW-IRES-GFP
  Vector type: Lentiviral
Growth in bacteria
  Bacterial resistance: Ampicillin, 100 μg/mL
  Growth temperature: 30°C
  Growth strain: NEB Stable
  Copy number: High Copy
Gene/Insert
  Cloning method: Restriction Enzyme; 5′ cloning site Unknown (unknown if destroyed); 3′ cloning site Unknown (unknown if destroyed)
  Sequencing primers: 5′ agctcgtttagtgaaccgtcagatc; 3′ gagcaacatagttaagaataccag
Terms and licenses: Academic/Nonprofit Terms; Industry Terms: Not Available to Industry
How to cite: pCSC-ISL1-T2A-LHX3 was a gift from Chun-Li Zhang (Addgene plasmid # 90215 ; http://n2t.net/addgene:90215 ; RRID:Addgene_90215)
