[The description below was written by a language model from this plasmid's Addgene catalogue record and pLannotate feature annotations shown in this document.]
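Description:
pCSC-ISL1-T2A-LHX3 is an HIV-1-derived lentiviral transfer plasmid of about 10.8 kb, built on the pCSC-SP-PW-IRES-GFP backbone, that co-expresses the human LIM-homeodomain transcription factors ISL1 and LHX3. It is maintained in E. coli through a high-copy ColE1/pUC-type origin with ampicillin selection (AmpR), and it also carries an f1 origin. Outside the viral unit, an SV40/EM7-driven BleoR cassette with an SV40 poly(A) signal could confer Zeocin resistance. Because this cassette lies beyond the 3′ LTR, it would not be packaged into virus.

The viral genome is transcribed from a chimeric CMV enhancer/promoter fused to a truncated 5′ LTR. This is followed by the Ψ packaging signal with a gag fragment, the RRE for Rev-dependent nuclear export, and the cPPT/CTS element. An internal CMV enhancer/promoter drives the ISL1 coding sequence and then LHX3. The T2A peptide named in the construct title is not annotated, but it presumably lies in the gap between the two reading frames, where ribosomal skipping would yield both proteins from one transcript. A WPRE downstream enhances transcript expression, and the unit ends with 3′ LTR sequences and a bGH poly(A) signal. No IRES or GFP is annotated in either feature table despite the backbone name, so the insert appears to have replaced that reporter. The depositor and sequencing-derived records agree in feature content and differ only in numbering origin and by a single nucleotide in length.

The stated purpose is direct conversion of human skin fibroblasts into induced motor neurons. For this it is used with NGN2, Sox11, FGF2 and the small molecules forskolin and dorsomorphin, in work modelling motor neuron phenotypes from ALS patients.
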