Features (pLannotate 1.2.2; 33 found; start..end, strand, type, name):
     36..80      -  misc_feature   bom (fragment): basis of mobility region from pBR322
    235..614     +  enhancer       CMV enhancer: human cytomegalovirus immediate early enhancer
    615..814     +  promoter       CMV promoter: human cytomegalovirus (CMV) immediate early promoter
    832..1012    +  LTR            5' LTR (truncated): truncated 5' long terminal repeat (LTR) from HIV-1
   1056..1181    +  misc_feature   HIV-1 Ψ: packaging signal of human immunodeficiency virus type 1
   1165..1528    +  CDS            HIV-1 gag (fragment): gag protein from human immunodeficiency virus 1; gag
   1623..1959    +  ncRNA          RRE: Accession: RF00036 - HIV Rev response element
   2284..2384    +  CDS            Rev (fragment): human immunodeficiency virus 1 (HIV-1) Rev protein; rev; enhances nuclear export of unspliced and incompletely spliced viral mRNAs
   2388..2505    +  misc_feature   cPPT/CTS: central polypurine tract and central termination sequence of HIV-1
   2528..2831    +  enhancer       CMV enhancer: human cytomegalovirus immediate early enhancer
   2832..3035    +  promoter       CMV promoter: human cytomegalovirus (CMV) immediate early promoter
   3130..4176    +  CDS            ISL1: ISL1_HUMAN - Experimental evidence at protein level: Swiss-Prot protein existence level 1. DNA-binding transcriptional activator. Recognizes and binds to the consensus octamer binding site 5'-ATAATTAA-3' in promoter of target genes. Plays a fundamental role in the gene regulatory network essential for retinal ganglion cell (RGC) differentiation. Cooperates with the transcription factor POU4F2 to achieve maximal levels of expression of RGC target genes and RGC fate specification in the developing retina. Involved in the specification of motor neurons in cooperation with LHX3 and LDB1. Binds to
   4360..5475    +  CDS            LHX3 (fragment): LHX3_HUMAN - Experimental evidence at protein level: Swiss-Prot protein existence level 1. Acts as a transcriptional activator. Binds to and activates the promoter of the alpha-glycoprotein gene, and synergistically enhances transcription from the prolactin promoter in cooperation with POU1F1/Pit-1 (By similarity). Required for the establishment of the specialized cells of the pituitary gland and the nervous system. Involved in the development of interneurons and motor neurons in cooperation with LDB1 and ISL1. From Homo sapiens (Human).
   5498..5614    +  CDS            nef (fragment): NEF_HV1Z2 - Experimental evidence at protein level: Swiss-Prot protein existence level 1. Extracellular Nef protein targets CD4(+) T-lymphocytes for apoptosis by interacting with CXCR4 surface receptors. From Human immunodeficiency virus type 1 group M subtype D (isolate Z2/CDC-Z34) (HIV-1).
   5617..6205    +  misc_feature   WPRE: woodchuck hepatitis virus posttranscriptional regulatory element
   6222..6290    +  CDS            nef (fragment): NEF_HV1Z2 - Experimental evidence at protein level: Swiss-Prot protein existence level 1. Extracellular Nef protein targets CD4(+) T-lymphocytes for apoptosis by interacting with CXCR4 surface receptors. From Human immunodeficiency virus type 1 group M subtype D (isolate Z2/CDC-Z34) (HIV-1).
   6292..6604    +  LTR            3' LTR (fragment): 3' long terminal repeat (LTR) from HIV-1
   6612..6792    +  LTR            5' LTR (truncated): truncated 5' long terminal repeat (LTR) from HIV-1
   6824..7048    +  polyA_signal   bGH poly(A) signal: bovine growth hormone polyadenylation signal
   7052..7073    +  promoter       SV40 promoter (fragment): SV40 enhancer and early promoter
   7094..7522    +  rep_origin     f1 ori (sequence partly withheld): f1 bacteriophage origin of replication; arrow indicates direction of (+) strand synthesis
   7536..7866    +  promoter       SV40 promoter: SV40 enhancer and early promoter
   7914..7961    +  promoter       EM7 promoter: synthetic bacterial promoter&nbsp
   7980..8354    +  CDS            BleoR: antibiotic-binding protein; Sh ble from Streptoalloteichus hindustanus; confers resistance to bleomycin, phleomycin, and Zeocin™
   8364..8489    +  CDS            ble (fragment): BLE_KLEPN - Experimental evidence at protein level: Swiss-Prot protein existence level 1. Binding protein with a strong affinity to the bleomycin family of antibiotics. Binds to CL990; an antimitotic-antibiotic compound. From Klebsiella pneumoniae.
   8484..8605    +  polyA_signal   SV40 poly(A) signal: SV40 polyadenylation signal
   8676..8698    -  protein_bind   lac operator (fragment): The lac repressor binds to the lac operator to inhibit transcription in E. coli. This inhibition can be relieved by adding lactose or isopropyl-β-D-thiogalactopyranoside (IPTG). lac repressor encoded by lacI
   8702..8732    -  promoter       lac promoter: promoter for the E. coli lac operon
   8747..8768    -  protein_bind   CAP binding site: CAP binding activates transcription in the presence of cAMP. E. coli catabolite activator protein
   8781..8873    -  CDS            lacI (fragment): lac repressor; lacI; The lac repressor binds to the lac operator to inhibit transcription in E. coli. This inhibition can be relieved by adding lactose or isopropyl-β-D-thiogalactopyranoside (IPTG).
   9056..9644    -  rep_origin     ori: high-copy-number ColE1/pMB1/pBR322/pUC origin of replication
   9815..10675   -  CDS            AmpR: β-lactamase; bla; confers resistance to ampicillin, carbenicillin, and related antibiotics
  10676..10780   -  promoter       AmpR promoter: bla
>Addgene plasmid #90215 | pCSC-ISL1-T2A-LHX3 | depositor full sequence | sequence record 174810 | Full Sequence
GACGGATCGGGAGATCTCCCGATCCCCTATGGTCGACTCTCAGTACAATCTGCTCTGATGCCGCATAGTT
AAGCCAGTATCTGCTCCCTGCTTGTGTGTTGGAGGTCGCTGAGTAGTGCGCGAGCAAAATTTAAGCTACA
ACAAGGCAAGGCTTGACCGACAATTGCATGAAGAATCTGCTTAGGGTTAGGCGTTTTGCGCTGCTTCGCG
ATGTACGGGCCAGATATACGCGTTGACATTGATTATTGACTAGTTATTAATAGTAATCAATTACGGGGTC
ATTAGTTCATAGCCCATATATGGAGTTCCGCGTTACATAACTTACGGTAAATGGCCCGCCTGGCTGACCG
CCCAACGACCCCCGCCCATTGACGTCAATAATGACGTATGTTCCCATAGTAACGCCAATAGGGACTTTCC
ATTGACGTCAATGGGTGGACTATTTACGGTAAACTGCCCACTTGGCAGTACATCAAGTGTATCATATGCC
AAGTACGCCCCCTATTGACGTCAATGACGGTAAATGGCCCGCCTGGCATTATGCCCAGTACATGACCTTA
TGGGACTTTCCTACTTGGCAGTACATCTACGTATTAGTCATCGCTATTACCATGGTGATGCGGTTTTGGC
AGTACATCAATGGGCGTGGATAGCGGTTTGACTCACGGGGATTTCCAAGTCTCCACCCCATTGACGTCAA
TGGGAGTTTGTTTTGGCACCAAAATCAACGGGACTTTCCAAAATGTCGTAACAACTCCGCCCCATTGACG
CAAATGGGCGGTAGGCGTGTACGGTGGGAGGTCTATATAAGCAGCGCGTTTTGCCTGTACTGGGTCTCTC
TGGTTAGACCAGATCTGAGCCTGGGAGCTCTCTGGCTAACTAGGGAACCCACTGCTTAAGCCTCAATAAA
GCTTGCCTTGAGTGCTTCAAGTAGTGTGTGCCCGTCTGTTGTGTGACTCTGGTAACTAGAGATCCCTCAG
ACCCTTTTAGTCAGTGTGGAAAATCTCTAGCAGTGGCGCCCGAACAGGGACCTGAAAGCGAAAGGGAAAC
CAGAGCTCTCTCGACGCAGGACTCGGCTTGCTGAAGCGCGCACGGCAAGAGGCGAGGGGCGGCGACTGGT
GAGTACGCCAAAAATTTTGACTAGCGGAGGCTAGAAGGAGAGAGATGGGTGCGAGAGCGTCAGTATTAAG
CGGGGGAGAATTAGATCGCGATGGGAAAAAATTCGGTTAAGGCCAGGGGGAAAGAAAAAATATAAATTAA
AACATATAGTATGGGCAAGCAGGGAGCTAGAACGATTCGCAGTTAATCCTGGCCTGTTAGAAACATCAGA
AGGCTGTAGACAAATACTGGGACAGCTACAACCATCCCTTCAGACAGGATCAGAAGAACTTAGATCATTA
TATAATACAGTAGCAACCCTCTATTGTGTGCATCAAAGGATAGAGATAAAAGACACCAAGGAAGCTTTAG
ACAAGATAGAGGAAGAGCAAAACAAAAGTAAGACCACCGCACAGCAAGCGGCCGCTGATCTTCAGACTTG
GAGGAGGAGATATGAGGGACAATTGGAGAAGTGAATTATATAAATATAAAGTAGTAAAAATTGAACCATT
AGGAGTAGCACCCACCAAGGCAAAGAGAAGAGTGGTGCAGAGAGAAAAAAGAGCAGTGGGAATAGGAGCT
TTGTTCCTTGGGTTCTTGGGAGCAGCAGGAAGCACTATGGGCGCAGCCTCAATGACGCTGACGGTACAGG
CCAGACAATTATTGTCTGGTATAGTGCAGCAGCAGAACAATTTGCTGAGGGCTATTGAGGCGCAACAGCA
TCTGTTGCAACTCACAGTCTGGGGCATCAAGCAGCTCCAAGCAAGAATCCTAGCTGTGGAAAGATACCTA
AAGGATCAACAGCTCCTAGGGATTTGGGGTTGCTCTGGAAAACTCATTTGCACCACTGCTGTGCCTTGGA
ATGCTAGTTGGAGTAATAAATCTCTGGAACAGATCTGGAATCACACGACCTGGATGGAGTGGGACAGAGA
AATTAACAATTACACAAGCTTAATACACTCCTTAATTGAAGAATCGCAAAACCAGCAAGAAAAGAATGAA
CAAGAATTATTGGAATTAGATAAATGGGCAAGTTTGTGGAATTGGTTTAACATAACAAATTGGCTGTGGT
ATATAAAATTATTCATAATGATAGTAGGAGGCTTGGTAGGTTTAAGAATAGTTTTTGCTGTACTTTCTAT
AGTGAATAGAGTTAGGCAGGGATATTCACCATTATCGTTTCAGACCCACCTCCCAATCCCGAGGGGACCC
GACAGGCCCGAAGGAATAGAAGAAGAAGGTGGAGAGAGAGACAGAGACAGATCCATTCGATTAGTGAACG
GATCAACTTTTAAAAGAAAAGGGGGGATTGGGGGGTACAGTGCAGGGGAAAGAATAGTAGACATAATAGC
AACAGACATACAAACTAAAGAATTACAAAAACAAATTACAAAAATTCAAAATTTTATCGATAAGCTTGGG
AGTTCCGCGTTACATAACTTACGGTAAATGGCCCGCCTGGCTGACCGCCCAACGACCCCCGCCCATTGAC
GTCAATAATGACGTATGTTCCCATAGTAACGCCAATAGGGACTTTCCATTGACGTCAATGGGTGGAGTAT
TTACGGTAAACTGCCCACTTGGCAGTACATCAAGTGTATCATATGCCAAGTACGCCCCCTATTGACGTCA
ATGACGGTAAATGGCCCGCCTGGCATTATGCCCAGTACATGACCTTATGGGACTTTCCTACTTGGCAGTA
CATCTACGTATTAGTCATCGCTATTACCATGGTGATGCGGTTTTGGCAGTACATCAATGGGCGTGGATAG
CGGTTTGACTCACGGGGATTTCCAAGTCTCCACCCCATTGACGTCAATGGGAGTTTGTTTTGGCACCAAA
ATCAACGGGACTTTCCAAAATGTCGTAACAACTCCGCCCCATTGACGCAAATGGGCGGTAGGCGTGTACG
GTGGGAGGTCTATATAAGCAGAGCTCGTTTAGTGAACCGTCAGATCGCCTGGAGACGCCATCCACGCTGT
TTTGACCTCCATAGAAGACACCGACTCTAGAGGATCCACCGGTGCCACCATGGGAGACATGGGAGATCCA
CCAAAAAAAAAACGTCTGATTTCCCTATGTGTTGGTTGCGGCAATCAGATTCACGATCAGTATATTCTGA
GGGTTTCTCCGGATTTGGAATGGCATGCGGCATGTTTGAAATGTGCGGAGTGTAATCAGTATTTGGACGA
GAGCTGTACATGCTTTGTTAGGGATGGGAAAACCTACTGTAAAAGAGATTATATCAGGTTGTACGGGATC
AAATGCGCCAAGTGCAGCATCGGCTTCAGCAAGAACGACTTCGTGATGCGTGCCCGCTCCAAGGTGTATC
ACATCGAGTGTTTCCGCTGTGTGGCCTGCAGCCGCCAGCTCATCCCTGGGGACGAATTTGCGCTTCGGGA
GGACGGTCTCTTCTGCCGAGCAGACCACGATGTGGTGGAGAGGGCCAGTCTAGGCGCTGGCGACCCGCTC
AGTCCCCTGCATCCAGCGCGGCCACTGCAAATGGCAGCGGAGCCCATCTCCGCCAGGCAGCCGGCCCTGC
GGCCCCACGTCCACAAGCAGCCGGAGAAGACCACCCGCGTGCGGACTGTGCTGAACGAGAAGCAGCTGCA
CACCTTGCGGACCTGCTACGCCGCAAACCCGCGGCCAGATGCGCTCATGAAGGAGCAACTGGTAGAGATG
ACGGGCCTCAGTCCCCGTGTGATCCGGGTCTGGTTTCAAAACAAGCGGTGCAAGGACAAGAAGCGAAGCA
TCATGATGAAGCAACTCCAGCAGCAGCAGCCCAATGACAAAACTAATATCCAGGGGATGACAGGAACTCC
CATGGTGGCTGCCAGTCCAGAGAGACACGACGGTGGCTTACAGGCTAACCCAGTGGAAGTACAAAGTTAC
CAGCCACCTTGGAAAGTACTGAGCGACTTCGCCTTGCAGAGTGACATAGATCAGCCTGCTTTTCAGCAAC
TGGTCAATTTTTCAGAAGGAGGACCGGGCTCTAATTCCACTGGCAGTGAAGTAGCATCAATGTCCTCTCA
ACTTCCAGATACACCTAACAGCATGGTAGCCAGTCCTATTGAGGCAAGGTACAAGTCCGGACTCAGATCC
TACGAGGGGAGAGGAAGTCTTCTGACCTGCGGAGACGTCGAAGAGAATCCTGGACCCGCTAGAGCCACCA
TGGAGGCGCGCGGGGAGCTGGGCCCGGCCCGGGAGTCGGCGGGAGGCGACCTGCTGCTAGCACTGCTGGC
GCGGAGGGCGGACCTGCGCCGAGAGATCCCGCTGTGCGCTGGCTGTGACCAGCACATCCTGGACCGCTTC
ATCCTCAAGGCTCTGGACCGCCACTGGCACAGCAAGTGTCTCAAGTGCAGCGACTGCCACACGCCACTGG
CCGAGCGCTGCTTCAGCCGAGGGGAGAGCGTTTACTGCAAGGACGACTTTTTCAAGCGCTTCGGGACCAA
GTGCGCCGCGTGCCAGCTGGGCATCCCGCCCACGCAGGTGGTGCGCCGCGCCCAGGACTTCGTGTACCAC
CTGCACTGCTTTGCCTGCGTCGTGTGCAAGCGGCAGCTGGCCACGGGCGACGAGTTCTACCTCATGGAGG
ACAGCCGGCTCGTGTGCAAGGCGGACTACGAAACCGCCAAGCAGCGAGAGGCCGAGGCCACGGCCAAGCG
GCCGCGCACGACCATCACCGCCAAGCAGCTGGAGACGCTGAAGAGCGCTTACAACACCTCGCCCAAGCCG
GCGCGCCACGTGCGCGAGCAGCTCTCGTCCGAGACGGGCCTGGACATGCGCGTGGTGCAGGTTTGGTTCC
AGAACCGCCGGGCCAAGGAGAAGAGGCTGAAGAAGGACGCCGGCCGGCAGCGCTGGGGGCAGTATTTCCG
CAACATGAAGCGCTCCCGCGGCGGCTCCAAGTCGGACAAGGACAGCGTTCAGGAGGGGCAGGACAGCGAC
GCTGAGGTCTCCTTCCCCGATGAGCCTTCCTTGGCGGAAATGGGCCCGGCCAATGGCCTCTACGGGAGCT
TGGGGGAACCCACCCAGGCCTTGGGCCGGCCCTCGGGAGCCCTGGGCAACTTCTCCCTGGAGCATGGAGG
CCTGGCAGGCCCAGAGCAGTACCGAGAGCTGCGTCCCGGCAGCCCCTACGGTGTCCCCCCATCCCCCGCC
GCCCCGCAGAGCCTCCCTGGCCCCCAGCCCCTCCTCTCCAGCCTGGTGTACCCAGACACCAGCTTGGGCC
TTGTGCCCTCGGGAGCCCCCGGCGGGCCCCCACCCATGAGGGTGCTGGCAGGGAACGGACCCAGTTCTGA
CCTATCCACGGGGAGCAGCGGGGGTTACCCCGACTTCCCTGCCAGCCCCGCCTCCTGGCTGGATGAGGTA
GACCACGCTCAGTTCTAACTCGAGGGATCAAGCTTATCGAAACCTGGAAAAACATGGAGCAATCACAAGT
AGCAACACAGCAGCTACCAATGCTGCTTGTGCCTGGCTAGAAGCACAAGAGGAGGAGGAGGTGGGTTTTC
CAGTCACACCTCAGACAATCAACCTCTGGATTACAAAATTTGTGAAAGATTGACTGGTATTCTTAACTAT
GTTGCTCCTTTTACGCTATGTGGATACGCTGCTTTAATGCCTTTGTATCATGCTATTGCTTCCCGTATGG
CTTTCATTTTCTCCTCCTTGTATAAATCCTGGTTGCTGTCTCTTTATGAGGAGTTGTGGCCCGTTGTCAG
GCAACGTGGCGTGGTGTGCACTGTGTTTGCTGACGCAACCCCCACTGGTTGGGGCATTGCCACCACCTGT
CAGCTCCTTTCCGGGACTTTCGCTTTCCCCCTCCCTATTGCCACGGCGGAACTCATCGCCGCCTGCCTTG
CCCGCTGCTGGACAGGGGCTCGGCTGTTGGGCACTGACAATTCCGTGGTGTTGTCGGGGAAGCTGACGTC
CTTTCCATGGCTGCTCGCCTGTGTTGCCACCTGGATTCTGCGCGGGACGTCCTTCTGCTACGTCCCTTCG
GCCCTCAATCCAGCGGACCTTCCTTCCCGCGGCCTGCTGCCGGCTCTGCGGCCTCTTCCGCGTCTTCGCC
TTCGCCCTCAGACGAGTCGGATCTCCCTTTGGGCCGCCTCCCCGCCTGGAATTCGAGCTCGGTACCTTTA
AGACCAATGACTTACAAGGCAGCTGTAGATCTTAGCCACTTTTTAAAAGAAAAGGGGGGACTGGAAGGGC
TAATTCACTCCCAAAGAAGACAAGATATCCTTGATCTGTGGATCTACCACACACAAGGCTACTTCCCTGA
TTGACAGAACTACACACCAGGGCCAGGGGTCAGATATCCACTGACCTTTGGATGGTGCTACAAGCTAGTA
CCAGTTGAGCCAGATAAGATAGAAGAGGCCAATAAAGGAGAGAACACCAGCTTGTTACACCCTGTGAGCC
TGCATGGGATGGATGACCCGGAGAGAGAAGTGTTAGAGTGGAGGTTTGACAGCCGCCTAGCATTTCATCA
CGTGGCCCGAGAGCTGCATCCGGACTGTACTGGGTCTCTCTGGTTAGACCAGATCTGAGCCTGGGAGCTC
TCTGGCTAACTAGGGAACCCACTGCTTAAGCCTCAATAAAGCTTGCCTTGAGTGCTTCAAGTAGTGTGTG
CCCGTCTGTTGTGTGACTCTGGTAACTAGAGATCCCTCAGACCCTTTTAGTCAGTGTGGAAAATCTCTAG
CAGGGCCGCTTTAAACCCGCTGATCAGCCTCGACTGTGCCTTCTAGTTGCCAGCCATCTGTTGTTTGCCC
CTCCCCCGTGCCTTCCTTGACCCTGGAAGGTGCCACTCCCACTGTCCTTTCCTAATAAAATGAGGAAATT
GCATCGCATTGTCTGAGTAGGTGTCATTCTATTCTGGGGGGTGGGGTGGGGCAGGACAGCAAGGGGGAGG
ATTGGGAAGACAATAGCAGGCATGCTGGGGATGCGGTGGGCTCTATGGCTTCTGAGGCGGAAAGAACCAG
CTGGGGCTCTAGGGGGTATCCCC
[124 nt withheld, positions 7094-7217]
C
[32 nt withheld, positions 7219-7250]
CA
[57 nt withheld, positions 7253-7309]
A
[49 nt withheld, positions 7311-7359]
CCTTTGACGTTGGAGTCCACGTTCTTT
[37 nt withheld, positions 7387-7423]
ACCCTATCTCGGTCTATTCTTTTGATTTATAAGGGATTTTGGGGATTTCGGCCTATTGGTTAAAAAATGA
GCTGATTTAACAAAAATTTAACGCGAATTAATTCTGTGGAATGTGTGTCAGTTAGGGTGTGGAAAGTCCC
CAGGCTCCCCAGGCAGGCAGAAGTATGCAAAGCATGCATCTCAATTAGTCAGCAACCAGGTGTGGAAAGT
CCCCAGGCTCCCCAGCAGGCAGAAGTATGCAAAGCATGCATCTCAATTAGTCAGCAACCATAGTCCCGCC
CCTAACTCCGCCCATCCCGCCCCTAACTCCGCCCAGTTCCGCCCATTCTCCGCCCCATGGCTGACTAATT
TTTTTTATTTATGCAGAGGCCGAGGCCGCCTCTGCCTCTGAGCTATTCCAGAAGTAGTGAGGAGGCTTTT
TTGGAGGCCTAGGCTTTTGCAAAAAGCTCCCGGGAGCTTGTATATCCATTTTCGGATCTGATCAGCACGT
GTTGACAATTAATCATCGGCATAGTATATCGGCATAGTATAATACGACAAGGTGAGGAACTAAACCATGG
CCAAGTTGACCAGTGCCGTTCCGGTGCTCACCGCGCGCGACGTCGCCGGAGCGGTCGAGTTCTGGACCGA
CCGGCTCGGGTTCTCCCGGGACTTCGTGGAGGACGACTTCGCCGGTGTGGTCCGGGACGACGTGACCCTG
TTCATCAGCGCGGTCCAGGACCAGGTGGTGCCGGACAACACCCTGGCCTGGGTGTGGGTGCGCGGCCTGG
ACGAGCTGTACGCCGAGTGGTCGGAGGTCGTGTCCACGAACTTCCGGGACGCCTCCGGGCCGGCCATGAC
CGAGATCGGCGAGCAGCCGTGGGGGCGGGAGTTCGCCCTGCGCGACCCGGCCGGCAACTGCGTGCACTTC
GTGGCCGAGGAGCAGGACTGACACGTGCTACGAGATTTCGATTCCACCGCCGCCTTCTATGAAAGGTTGG
GCTTCGGAATCGTTTTCCGGGACGCCGGCTGGATGATCCTCCAGCGCGGGGATCTCATGCTGGAGTTCTT
CGCCCACCCCAACTTGTTTATTGCAGCTTATAATGGTTACAAATAAAGCAATAGCATCACAAATTTCACA
AATAAAGCATTTTTTTCACTGCATTCTAGTTGTGGTTTGTCCAAACTCATCAATGTATCTTATCATGTCT
GTATACCGTCGACCTCTAGCTAGAGCTTGGCGTAATCATGGTCATAGCTGTTTCCTGTGTGAAATTGTTA
TCCGCTCACAATTCCACACAACATACGAGCCGGAAGCATAAAGTGTAAAGCCTGGGGTGCCTAATGAGTG
AGCTAACTCACATTAATTGCGTTGCGCTCACTGCCCGCTTTCCAGTCGGGAAACCTGTCGTGCCAGCTGC
ATTAATGAATCGGCCAACGCGCGGGGAGAGGCGGTTTGCGTATTGGGCGCTCTTCCGCTTCCTCGCTCAC
TGACTCGCTGCGCTCGGTCGTTCGGCTGCGGCGAGCGGTATCAGCTCACTCAAAGGCGGTAATACGGTTA
TCCACAGAATCAGGGGATAACGCAGGAAAGAACATGTGAGCAAAAGGCCAGCAAAAGGCCAGGAACCGTA
AAAAGGCCGCGTTGCTGGCGTTTTTCCATAGGCTCCGCCCCCCTGACGAGCATCACAAAAATCGACGCTC
AAGTCAGAGGTGGCGAAACCCGACAGGACTATAAAGATACCAGGCGTTTCCCCCTGGAAGCTCCCTCGTG
CGCTCTCCTGTTCCGACCCTGCCGCTTACCGGATACCTGTCCGCCTTTCTCCCTTCGGGAAGCGTGGCGC
TTTCTCAATGCTCACGCTGTAGGTATCTCAGTTCGGTGTAGGTCGTTCGCTCCAAGCTGGGCTGTGTGCA
CGAACCCCCCGTTCAGCCCGACCGCTGCGCCTTATCCGGTAACTATCGTCTTGAGTCCAACCCGGTAAGA
CACGACTTATCGCCACTGGCAGCAGCCACTGGTAACAGGATTAGCAGAGCGAGGTATGTAGGCGGTGCTA
CAGAGTTCTTGAAGTGGTGGCCTAACTACGGCTACACTAGAAGGACAGTATTTGGTATCTGCGCTCTGCT
GAAGCCAGTTACCTTCGGAAAAAGAGTTGGTAGCTCTTGATCCGGCAAACAAACCACCGCTGGTAGCGGT
GGTTTTTTTGTTTGCAAGCAGCAGATTACGCGCAGAAAAAAAGGATCTCAAGAAGATCCTTTGATCTTTT
CTACGGGGTCTGACGCTCAGTGGAACGAAAACTCACGTTAAGGGATTTTGGTCATGAGATTATCAAAAAG
GATCTTCACCTAGATCCTTTTAAATTAAAAATGAAGTTTTAAATCAATCTAAAGTATATATGAGTAAACT
TGGTCTGACAGTTACCAATGCTTAATCAGTGAGGCACCTATCTCAGCGATCTGTCTATTTCGTTCATCCA
TAGTTGCCTGACTCCCCGTCGTGTAGATAACTACGATACGGGAGGGCTTACCATCTGGCCCCAGTGCTGC
AATGATACCGCGAGACCCACGCTCACCGGCTCCAGATTTATCAGCAATAAACCAGCCAGCCGGAAGGGCC
GAGCGCAGAAGTGGTCCTGCAACTTTATCCGCCTCCATCCAGTCTATTAATTGTTGCCGGGAAGCTAGAG
TAAGTAGTTCGCCAGTTAATAGTTTGCGCAACGTTGTTGCCATTGCTACAGGCATCGTGGTGTCACGCTC
GTCGTTTGGTATGGCTTCATTCAGCTCCGGTTCCCAACGATCAAGGCGAGTTACATGATCCCCCATGTTG
TGCAAAAAAGCGGTTAGCTCCTTCGGTCCTCCGATCGTTGTCAGAAGTAAGTTGGCCGCAGTGTTATCAC
TCATGGTTATGGCAGCACTGCATAATTCTCTTACTGTCATGCCATCCGTAAGATGCTTTTCTGTGACTGG
TGAGTACTCAACCAAGTCATTCTGAGAATAGTGTATGCGGCGACCGAGTTGCTCTTGCCCGGCGTCAATA
CGGGATAATACCGCGCCACATAGCAGAACTTTAAAAGTGCTCATCATTGGAAAACGTTCTTCGGGGCGAA
AACTCTCAAGGATCTTACCGCTGTTGAGATCCAGTTCGATGTAACCCACTCGTGCACCCAACTGATCTTC
AGCATCTTTTACTTTCACCAGCGTTTCTGGGTGAGCAAAAACAGGAAGGCAAAATGCCGCAAAAAAGGGA
ATAAGGGCGACACGGAAATGTTGAATACTCATACTCTTCCTTTTTCAATATTATTGAAGCATTTATCAGG
GTTATTGTCTCATGAGCGGATACATATTTGAATGTATTTAGAAAAATAAACAAATAGGGGTTCCGCGCAC
ATTTCCCCGAAAAGTGCCACCTGACGTC
