Features (pLannotate 1.2.2; 33 found; start..end, strand, type, name):
      4..383     +  enhancer       CMV enhancer: human cytomegalovirus immediate early enhancer
    384..583     +  promoter       CMV promoter: human cytomegalovirus (CMV) immediate early promoter
    601..781     +  LTR            5' LTR (truncated): truncated 5' long terminal repeat (LTR) from HIV-1
    828..953     +  misc_feature   HIV-1 Ψ: packaging signal of human immunodeficiency virus type 1
    937..1300    +  CDS            HIV-1 gag (fragment): gag protein from human immunodeficiency virus 1; gag
   1446..1679    +  misc_feature   RRE: The Rev response element (RRE) of HIV-1 allows for Rev-dependent mRNA export from the nucleus to the cytoplasm.
   2056..2156    +  CDS            Rev (fragment): human immunodeficiency virus 1 (HIV-1) Rev protein; rev; enhances nuclear export of unspliced and incompletely spliced viral mRNAs
   2160..2276    +  misc_feature   cPPT/CTS: central polypurine tract and central termination sequence of HIV-1
   2299..2602    +  enhancer       CMV enhancer: human cytomegalovirus immediate early enhancer
   2603..2806    +  promoter       CMV promoter: human cytomegalovirus (CMV) immediate early promoter
   2901..3947    +  CDS            ISL1: ISL1_HUMAN - Experimental evidence at protein level: Swiss-Prot protein existence level 1. DNA-binding transcriptional activator. Recognizes and binds to the consensus octamer binding site 5'-ATAATTAA-3' in promoter of target genes. Plays a fundamental role in the gene regulatory network essential for retinal ganglion cell (RGC) differentiation. Cooperates with the transcription factor POU4F2 to achieve maximal levels of expression of RGC target genes and RGC fate specification in the developing retina. Involved in the specification of motor neurons in cooperation with LHX3 and LDB1. Binds to
   4131..5246    +  CDS            LHX3 (fragment): LHX3_HUMAN - Experimental evidence at protein level: Swiss-Prot protein existence level 1. Acts as a transcriptional activator. Binds to and activates the promoter of the alpha-glycoprotein gene, and synergistically enhances transcription from the prolactin promoter in cooperation with POU1F1/Pit-1 (By similarity). Required for the establishment of the specialized cells of the pituitary gland and the nervous system. Involved in the development of interneurons and motor neurons in cooperation with LDB1 and ISL1. From Homo sapiens (Human).
   5269..5385    +  CDS            nef (fragment): NEF_HV1Z2 - Experimental evidence at protein level: Swiss-Prot protein existence level 1. Extracellular Nef protein targets CD4(+) T-lymphocytes for apoptosis by interacting with CXCR4 surface receptors. From Human immunodeficiency virus type 1 group M subtype D (isolate Z2/CDC-Z34) (HIV-1).
   5388..5976    +  misc_feature   WPRE: woodchuck hepatitis virus posttranscriptional regulatory element
   5993..6061    +  CDS            nef (fragment): NEF_HV1Z2 - Experimental evidence at protein level: Swiss-Prot protein existence level 1. Extracellular Nef protein targets CD4(+) T-lymphocytes for apoptosis by interacting with CXCR4 surface receptors. From Human immunodeficiency virus type 1 group M subtype D (isolate Z2/CDC-Z34) (HIV-1).
   6063..6375    +  LTR            5' LTR (fragment): 5' long terminal repeat (LTR) from HIV-1
   6383..6563    +  LTR            5' LTR (truncated): truncated 5' long terminal repeat (LTR) from HIV-1
   6595..6819    +  polyA_signal   bGH poly(A) signal: bovine growth hormone polyadenylation signal
   6823..6844    +  promoter       SV40 promoter (fragment): SV40 enhancer and early promoter
   6865..7293    +  rep_origin     f1 ori (sequence partly withheld): f1 bacteriophage origin of replication; arrow indicates direction of (+) strand synthesis
   7307..7636    +  promoter       SV40 promoter: SV40 enhancer and early promoter
   7684..7731    +  promoter       EM7 promoter: synthetic bacterial promoter&nbsp
   7750..8124    +  CDS            BleoR: antibiotic-binding protein; Sh ble from Streptoalloteichus hindustanus; confers resistance to bleomycin, phleomycin, and Zeocin™
   8134..8259    +  CDS            ble (fragment): BLE_KLEPN - Experimental evidence at protein level: Swiss-Prot protein existence level 1. Binding protein with a strong affinity to the bleomycin family of antibiotics. Binds to CL990; an antimitotic-antibiotic compound. From Klebsiella pneumoniae.
   8254..8375    +  polyA_signal   SV40 poly(A) signal: SV40 polyadenylation signal
   8446..8468    -  protein_bind   lac operator (fragment): The lac repressor binds to the lac operator to inhibit transcription in E. coli. This inhibition can be relieved by adding lactose or isopropyl-β-D-thiogalactopyranoside (IPTG). lac repressor encoded by lacI
   8472..8502    -  promoter       lac promoter: promoter for the E. coli lac operon
   8517..8538    -  protein_bind   CAP binding site: CAP binding activates transcription in the presence of cAMP. E. coli catabolite activator protein
   8551..8643    -  CDS            lacI (fragment): lac repressor; lacI; The lac repressor binds to the lac operator to inhibit transcription in E. coli. This inhibition can be relieved by adding lactose or isopropyl-β-D-thiogalactopyranoside (IPTG).
   8826..9414    -  rep_origin     ori: high-copy-number ColE1/pMB1/pBR322/pUC origin of replication
   9585..10445   -  CDS            AmpR: β-lactamase; bla; confers resistance to ampicillin, carbenicillin, and related antibiotics
  10446..10550   -  promoter       AmpR promoter: bla
  10609..10661   -  misc_feature   bom (fragment): basis of mobility region from pBR322
>Addgene plasmid #90215 | pCSC-ISL1-T2A-LHX3 | addgene full sequence | sequence record 178405 | Addgene NGS Result
GTTGACATTGATTATTGACTAGTTATTAATAGTAATCAATTACGGGGTCATTAGTTCATAGCCCATATAT
GGAGTTCCGCGTTACATAACTTACGGTAAATGGCCCGCCTGGCTGACCGCCCAACGACCCCCGCCCATTG
ACGTCAATAATGACGTATGTTCCCATAGTAACGCCAATAGGGACTTTCCATTGACGTCAATGGGTGGAGT
ATTTACGGTAAACTGCCCACTTGGCAGTACATCAAGTGTATCATATGCCAAGTACGCCCCCTATTGACGT
CAATGACGGTAAATGGCCCGCCTGGCATTATGCCCAGTACATGACCTTATGGGACTTTCCTACTTGGCAG
TACATCTACGTATTAGTCATCGCTATTACCATGGTGATGCGGTTTTGGCAGTACATCAATGGGCGTGGAT
AGCGGTTTGACTCACGGGGATTTCCAAGTCTCCACCCCATTGACGTCAATGGGAGTTTGTTTTGGCACCA
AAATCAACGGGACTTTCCAAAATGTCGTAACAACTCCGCCCCATTGACGCAAATGGGCGGTAGGCGTGTA
CGGTGGGAGGTCTATATAAGCAGCGCGTTTTGCCTGTACTGGGTCTCTCTGGTTAGACCAGATCTGAGCC
TGGGAGCTCTCTGGCTAACTAGGGAACCCACTGCTTAAGCCTCAATAAAGCTTGCCTTGAGTGCTTCAAG
TAGTGTGTGCCCGTCTGTTGTGTGACTCTGGTAACTAGAGATCCCTCAGACCCTTTTAGTCAGTGTGGAA
AATCTCTAGCAGTGGCGCCCGAACAGGGACTTGAAAGCGAAAGGGAAACCAGAGGAGCTCTCTCGACGCA
GGACTCGGCTTGCTGAAGCGCGCACGGCAAGAGGCGAGGGGCGGCGACTGGTGAGTACGCCAAAAATTTT
GACTAGCGGAGGCTAGAAGGAGAGAGATGGGTGCGAGAGCGTCAGTATTAAGCGGGGGAGAATTAGATCG
CGATGGGAAAAAATTCGGTTAAGGCCAGGGGGAAAGAAAAAATATAAATTAAAACATATAGTATGGGCAA
GCAGGGAGCTAGAACGATTCGCAGTTAATCCTGGCCTGTTAGAAACATCAGAAGGCTGTAGACAAATACT
GGGACAGCTACAACCATCCCTTCAGACAGGATCAGAAGAACTTAGATCATTATATAATACAGTAGCAACC
CTCTATTGTGTGCATCAAAGGATAGAGATAAAAGACACCAAGGAAGCTTTAGACAAGATAGAGGAAGAGC
AAAACAAAAGTAAGACCACCGCACAGCAAGCGGCCGCTGATCTTCAGACCTGGAGGAGGAGATATGAGGG
ACAATTGGAGAAGTGAATTATATAAATATAAAGTAGTAAAAATTGAACCATTAGGAGTAGCACCCACCAA
GGCAAAGAGAAGAGTGGTGCAGAGAGAAAAAAGAGCAGTGGGAATAGGAGCTTTGTTCCTTGGGTTCTTG
GGAGCAGCAGGAAGCACTATGGGCGCAGCGTCAATGACGCTGACGGTACAGGCCAGACAATTATTGTCTG
GTATAGTGCAGCAGCAGAACAATTTGCTGAGGGCTATTGAGGCGCAACAGCATCTGTTGCAACTCACAGT
CTGGGGCATCAAGCAGCTCCAGGCAAGAATCCTGGCTGTGGAAAGATACCTAAAGGATCAACAGCTCCTG
GGGATTTGGGGTTGCTCTGGAAAACTCATTTGCACCACTGCTGTGCCTTGGAATGCTAGTTGGAGTAATA
AATCTCTGGAACAGATTTGGAATCACACGACCTGGATGGAGTGGGACAGAGAAATTAACAATTACACAAG
CTTAATACACTCCTTAATTGAAGAATCGCAAAACCAGCAAGAAAAGAATGAACAAGAATTATTGGAATTA
GATAAATGGGCAAGTTTGTGGAATTGGTTTAACATAACAAATTGGCTGTGGTATATAAAATTATTCATAA
TGATAGTAGGAGGCTTGGTAGGTTTAAGAATAGTTTTTGCTGTACTTTCTATAGTGAATAGAGTTAGGCA
GGGATATTCACCATTATCGTTTCAGACCCACCTCCCAACCCCGAGGGGACCCGACAGGCCCGAAGGAATA
GAAGAAGAAGGTGGAGAGAGAGACAGAGACAGATCCATTCGATTAGTGAACGGATCAACTTTTAAAAGAA
AAGGGGGGATTGGGGGGTACAGTGCAGGGGAAAGAATAGTAGACATAATAGCAACAGACATACAAACTAA
AGAATTACAAAAACAAATTACAAAATTCAAAATTTTATCGATAAGCTTGGGAGTTCCGCGTTACATAACT
TACGGTAAATGGCCCGCCTGGCTGACCGCCCAACGACCCCCGCCCATTGACGTCAATAATGACGTATGTT
CCCATAGTAACGCCAATAGGGACTTTCCATTGACGTCAATGGGTGGAGTATTTACGGTAAACTGCCCACT
TGGCAGTACATCAAGTGTATCATATGCCAAGTACGCCCCCTATTGACGTCAATGACGGTAAATGGCCCGC
CTGGCATTATGCCCAGTACATGACCTTATGGGACTTTCCTACTTGGCAGTACATCTACGTATTAGTCATC
GCTATTACCATGGTGATGCGGTTTTGGCAGTACATCAATGGGCGTGGATAGCGGTTTGACTCACGGGGAT
TTCCAAGTCTCCACCCCATTGACGTCAATGGGAGTTTGTTTTGGCACCAAAATCAACGGGACTTTCCAAA
ATGTCGTAACAACTCCGCCCCATTGACGCAAATGGGCGGTAGGCGTGTACGGTGGGAGGTCTATATAAGC
AGAGCTCGTTTAGTGAACCGTCAGATCGCCTGGAGACGCCATCCACGCTGTTTTGACCTCCATAGAAGAC
ACCGACTCTAGAGGATCCACCGGTGCCACCATGGGAGACATGGGAGATCCACCAAAAAAAAAACGTCTGA
TTTCCCTATGTGTTGGTTGCGGCAATCAGATTCACGATCAGTATATTCTGAGGGTTTCTCCGGATTTGGA
ATGGCATGCGGCATGTTTGAAATGTGCGGAGTGTAATCAGTATTTGGACGAGAGCTGTACATGCTTTGTT
AGGGATGGGAAAACCTACTGTAAAAGAGATTATATCAGGTTGTACGGGATCAAATGCGCCAAGTGCAGCA
TCGGCTTCAGCAAGAACGACTTCGTGATGCGTGCCCGCTCCAAGGTGTATCACATCGAGTGTTTCCGCTG
TGTGGCCTGCAGCCGCCAGCTCATCCCTGGGGACGAATTTGCGCTTCGGGAGGACGGTCTCTTCTGCCGA
GCAGACCACGATGTGGTGGAGAGGGCCAGTCTAGGCGCTGGCGACCCGCTCAGTCCCCTGCATCCAGCGC
GGCCACTGCAAATGGCAGCGGAGCCCATCTCCGCCAGGCAGCCGGCCCTGCGGCCCCACGTCCACAAGCA
GCCGGAGAAGACCACCCGCGTGCGGACTGTGCTGAACGAGAAGCAGCTGCACACCTTGCGGACCTGCTAC
GCCGCAAACCCGCGGCCAGATGCGCTCATGAAGGAGCAACTGGTAGAGATGACGGGCCTCAGTCCCCGTG
TGATCCGGGTCTGGTTTCAAAACAAGCGGTGCAAGGACAAGAAGCGAAGCATCATGATGAAGCAACTCCA
GCAGCAGCAGCCCAATGACAAAACTAATATCCAGGGGATGACAGGAACTCCCATGGTGGCTGCCAGTCCA
GAGAGACACGACGGTGGCTTACAGGCTAACCCAGTGGAAGTACAAAGTTACCAGCCACCTTGGAAAGTAC
TGAGCGACTTCGCCTTGCAGAGTGACATAGATCAGCCTGCTTTTCAGCAACTGGTCAATTTTTCAGAAGG
AGGACCGGGCTCTAATTCCACTGGCAGTGAAGTAGCATCAATGTCCTCTCAACTTCCAGATACACCTAAC
AGCATGGTAGCCAGTCCTATTGAGGCAAGGTACAAGTCCGGACTCAGATCCTACGAGGGGAGAGGAAGTC
TTCTGACCTGCGGAGACGTCGAAGAGAATCCTGGACCCGCTAGAGCCACCATGGAGGCGCGCGGGGAGCT
GGGCCCGGCCCGGGAGTCGGCGGGAGGCGACCTGCTGCTAGCACTGCTGGCGCGGAGGGCGGACCTGCGC
CGAGAGATCCCGCTGTGCGCTGGCTGTGACCAGCACATCCTGGACCGCTTCATCCTCAAGGCTCTGGACC
GCCACTGGCACAGCAAGTGTCTCAAGTGCAGCGACTGCCACACGCCACTGGCCGAGCGCTGCTTCAGCCG
AGGGGAGAGCGTTTACTGCAAGGACGACTTTTTCAAGCGCTTCGGGACCAAGTGCGCCGCGTGCCAGCTG
GGCATCCCGCCCACGCAGGTGGTGCGCCGCGCCCAGGACTTCGTGTACCACCTGCACTGCTTTGCCTGCG
TCGTGTGCAAGCGGCAGCTGGCCACGGGCGACGAGTTCTACCTCATGGAGGACAGCCGGCTCGTGTGCAA
GGCGGACTACGAAACCGCCAAGCAGCGAGAGGCCGAGGCCACGGCCAAGCGGCCGCGCACGACCATCACC
GCCAAGCAGCTGGAGACGCTGAAGAGCGCTTACAACACCTCGCCCAAGCCGGCGCGCCACGTGCGCGAGC
AGCTCTCGTCCGAGACGGGCCTGGACATGCGCGTGGTGCAGGTTTGGTTCCAGAACCGCCGGGCCAAGGA
GAAGAGGCTGAAGAAGGACGCCGGCCGGCAGCGCTGGGGGCAGTATTTCCGCAACATGAAGCGCTCCCGC
GGCGGCTCCAAGTCGGACAAGGACAGCGTTCAGGAGGGGCAGGACAGCGACGCTGAGGTCTCCTTCCCCG
ATGAGCCTTCCTTGGCGGAAATGGGCCCGGCCAATGGCCTCTACGGGAGCTTGGGGGAACCCACCCAGGC
CTTGGGCCGGCCCTCGGGAGCCCTGGGCAACTTCTCCCTGGAGCATGGAGGCCTGGCAGGCCCAGAGCAG
TACCGAGAGCTGCGTCCCGGCAGCCCCTACGGTGTCCCCCCATCCCCCGCCGCCCCGCAGAGCCTCCCTG
GCCCCCAGCCCCTCCTCTCCAGCCTGGTGTACCCAGACACCAGCTTGGGCCTTGTGCCCTCGGGAGCCCC
CGGCGGGCCCCCACCCATGAGGGTGCTGGCAGGGAACGGACCCAGTTCTGACCTATCCACGGGGAGCAGC
GGGGGTTACCCCGACTTCCCTGCCAGCCCCGCCTCCTGGCTGGATGAGGTAGACCACGCTCAGTTCTAAC
TCGAGGGATCAAGCTTATCGAAACCTGGAAAAACATGGAGCAATCACAAGTAGCAATACAGCAGCTACCA
ATGCTGATTGTGCCTGGCTAGAAGCACAAGAGGAGGAGGAGGTGGGTTTTCCAGTCACACCTCAGACAAT
CAACCTCTGGATTACAAAATTTGTGAAAGATTGACTGGTATTCTTAACTATGTTGCTCCTTTTACGCTAT
GTGGATACGCTGCTTTAATGCCTTTGTATCATGCTATTGCTTCCCGTATGGCTTTCATTTTCTCCTCCTT
GTATAAATCCTGGTTGCTGTCTCTTTATGAGGAGTTGTGGCCCGTTGTCAGGCAACGTGGCGTGGTGTGC
ACTGTGTTTGCTGACGCAACCCCCACTGGTTGGGGCATTGCCACCACCTGTCAGCTCCTTTCCGGGACTT
TCGCTTTCCCCCTCCCTATTGCCACGGCGGAACTCATCGCCGCCTGCCTTGCCCGCTGCTGGACAGGGGC
TCGGCTGTTGGGCACTGACAATTCCGTGGTGTTGTCGGGGAAGCTGACGTCCTTTCCATGGCTGCTCGCC
TGTGTTGCCACCTGGATTCTGCGCGGGACGTCCTTCTGCTACGTCCCTTCGGCCCTCAATCCAGCGGACC
TTCCTTCCCGCGGCCTGCTGCCGGCTCTGCGGCCTCTTCCGCGTCTTCGCCTTCGCCCTCAGACGAGTCG
GATCTCCCTTTGGGCCGCCTCCCCGCCTGGAATTCGAGCTCGGTACCTTTAAGACCAATGACTTACAAGG
CAGCTGTAGATCTTAGCCACTTTTTAAAAGAAAAGGGGGGACTGGAAGGGCTAATTCACTCCCAACGAAG
ACAAGATATCCTTGATCTGTGGATCTACCACACACAAGGCTACTTCCCTGATTGGCAGAACTACACACCA
GGGCCAGGGATCAGATATCCACTGACCTTTGGATGGTGCTACAAGCTAGTACCAGTTGAGCAAGAGAAGG
TAGAAGAAGCCAATGAAGGAGAGAACACCCGCTTGTTACACCCTGTGAGCCTGCATGGGATGGATGACCC
GGAGAGAGAAGTATTAGAGTGGAGGTTTGACAGCCGCCTAGCATTTCATCACATGGCCCGAGAGCTGCAT
CCGGACTGTACTGGGTCTCTCTGGTTAGACCAGATCTGAGCCTGGGAGCTCTCTGGCTAACTAGGGAACC
CACTGCTTAAGCCTCAATAAAGCTTGCCTTGAGTGCTTCAAGTAGTGTGTGCCCGTCTGTTGTGTGACTC
TGGTAACTAGAGATCCCTCAGACCCTTTTAGTCAGTGTGGAAAATCTCTAGCAGGGCCGCTTTAAACCCG
CTGATCAGCCTCGACTGTGCCTTCTAGTTGCCAGCCATCTGTTGTTTGCCCCTCCCCCGTGCCTTCCTTG
ACCCTGGAAGGTGCCACTCCCACTGTCCTTTCCTAATAAAATGAGGAAATTGCATCGCATTGTCTGAGTA
GGTGTCATTCTATTCTGGGGGGTGGGGTGGGGCAGGACAGCAAGGGGGAGGATTGGGAAGACAATAGCAG
GCATGCTGGGGATGCGGTGGGCTCTATGGCTTCTGAGGCGGAAAGAACCAGCTGGGGCTCTAGGGGGTAT
CCCC
[124 nt withheld, positions 6865-6988]
C
[91 nt withheld, positions 6990-7080]
A
[49 nt withheld, positions 7082-7130]
CCTTTGACGTTGGAGTCCACGTTCTTT
[37 nt withheld, positions 7158-7194]
ACCCTATCTCGGTCTATTCTTTTGATTTATAAGGGATTTTGCCGATTTCGGCCTATTGGTTAAAAAATGA
GCTGATTTAACAAAAATTTAACGCGAATTAATTCTGTGGAATGTGTGTCAGTTAGGGTGTGGAAAGTCCC
CAGGCTCCCCAGCAGGCAGAAGTATGCAAAGCATGCATCTCAATTAGTCAGCAACCAGGTGTGGAAAGTC
CCCAGGCTCCCCAGCAGGCAGAAGTATGCAAAGCATGCATCTCAATTAGTCAGCAACCATAGTCCCGCCC
CTAACTCCGCCCATCCCGCCCCTAACTCCGCCCAGTTCCGCCCATTCTCCGCCCCATGGCTGACTAATTT
TTTTTATTTATGCAGAGGCCGAGGCCGCCTCTGCCTCTGAGCTATTCCAGAAGTAGTGAGGAGGCTTTTT
TGGAGGCCTAGGCTTTTGCAAAAAGCTCCCGGGAGCTTGTATATCCATTTTCGGATCTGATCAGCACGTG
TTGACAATTAATCATCGGCATAGTATATCGGCATAGTATAATACGACAAGGTGAGGAACTAAACCATGGC
CAAGTTGACCAGTGCCGTTCCGGTGCTCACCGCGCGCGACGTCGCCGGAGCGGTCGAGTTCTGGACCGAC
CGGCTCGGGTTCTCCCGGGACTTCGTGGAGGACGACTTCGCCGGTGTGGTCCGGGACGACGTGACCCTGT
TCATCAGCGCGGTCCAGGACCAGGTGGTGCCGGACAACACCCTGGCCTGGGTGTGGGTGCGCGGCCTGGA
CGAGCTGTACGCCGAGTGGTCGGAGGTCGTGTCCACGAACTTCCGGGACGCCTCCGGGCCGGCCATGACC
GAGATCGGCGAGCAGCCGTGGGGGCGGGAGTTCGCCCTGCGCGACCCGGCCGGCAACTGCGTGCACTTCG
TGGCCGAGGAGCAGGACTGACACGTGCTACGAGATTTCGATTCCACCGCCGCCTTCTATGAAAGGTTGGG
CTTCGGAATCGTTTTCCGGGACGCCGGCTGGATGATCCTCCAGCGCGGGGATCTCATGCTGGAGTTCTTC
GCCCACCCCAACTTGTTTATTGCAGCTTATAATGGTTACAAATAAAGCAATAGCATCACAAATTTCACAA
ATAAAGCATTTTTTTCACTGCATTCTAGTTGTGGTTTGTCCAAACTCATCAATGTATCTTATCATGTCTG
TATACCGTCGACCTCTAGCTAGAGCTTGGCGTAATCATGGTCATAGCTGTTTCCTGTGTGAAATTGTTAT
CCGCTCACAATTCCACACAACATACGAGCCGGAAGCATAAAGTGTAAAGCCTGGGGTGCCTAATGAGTGA
GCTAACTCACATTAATTGCGTTGCGCTCACTGCCCGCTTTCCAGTCGGGAAACCTGTCGTGCCAGCTGCA
TTAATGAATCGGCCAACGCGCGGGGAGAGGCGGTTTGCGTATTGGGCGCTCTTCCGCTTCCTCGCTCACT
GACTCGCTGCGCTCGGTCGTTCGGCTGCGGCGAGCGGTATCAGCTCACTCAAAGGCGGTAATACGGTTAT
CCACAGAATCAGGGGATAACGCAGGAAAGAACATGTGAGCAAAAGGCCAGCAAAAGGCCAGGAACCGTAA
AAAGGCCGCGTTGCTGGCGTTTTTCCATAGGCTCCGCCCCCCTGACGAGCATCACAAAAATCGACGCTCA
AGTCAGAGGTGGCGAAACCCGACAGGACTATAAAGATACCAGGCGTTTCCCCCTGGAAGCTCCCTCGTGC
GCTCTCCTGTTCCGACCCTGCCGCTTACCGGATACCTGTCCGCCTTTCTCCCTTCGGGAAGCGTGGCGCT
TTCTCATAGCTCACGCTGTAGGTATCTCAGTTCGGTGTAGGTCGTTCGCTCCAAGCTGGGCTGTGTGCAC
GAACCCCCCGTTCAGCCCGACCGCTGCGCCTTATCCGGTAACTATCGTCTTGAGTCCAACCCGGTAAGAC
ACGACTTATCGCCACTGGCAGCAGCCACTGGTAACAGGATTAGCAGAGCGAGGTATGTAGGCGGTGCTAC
AGAGTTCTTGAAGTGGTGGCCTAACTACGGCTACACTAGAAGAACAGTATTTGGTATCTGCGCTCTGCTG
AAGCCAGTTACCTTCGGAAAAAGAGTTGGTAGCTCTTGATCCGGCAAACAAACCACCGCTGGTAGCGGTG
GTTTTTTTGTTTGCAAGCAGCAGATTACGCGCAGAAAAAAAGGATCTCAAGAAGATCCTTTGATCTTTTC
TACGGGGTCTGACGCTCAGTGGAACGAAAACTCACGTTAAGGGATTTTGGTCATGAGATTATCAAAAAGG
ATCTTCACCTAGATCCTTTTAAATTAAAAATGAAGTTTTAAATCAATCTAAAGTATATATGAGTAAACTT
GGTCTGACAGTTACCAATGCTTAATCAGTGAGGCACCTATCTCAGCGATCTGTCTATTTCGTTCATCCAT
AGTTGCCTGACTCCCCGTCGTGTAGATAACTACGATACGGGAGGGCTTACCATCTGGCCCCAGTGCTGCA
ATGATACCGCGAGACCCACGCTCACCGGCTCCAGATTTATCAGCAATAAACCAGCCAGCCGGAAGGGCCG
AGCGCAGAAGTGGTCCTGCAACTTTATCCGCCTCCATCCAGTCTATTAATTGTTGCCGGGAAGCTAGAGT
AAGTAGTTCGCCAGTTAATAGTTTGCGCAACGTTGTTGCCATTGCTACAGGCATCGTGGTGTCACGCTCG
TCGTTTGGTATGGCTTCATTCAGCTCCGGTTCCCAACGATCAAGGCGAGTTACATGATCCCCCATGTTGT
GCAAAAAAGCGGTTAGCTCCTTCGGTCCTCCGATCGTTGTCAGAAGTAAGTTGGCCGCAGTGTTATCACT
CATGGTTATGGCAGCACTGCATAATTCTCTTACTGTCATGCCATCCGTAAGATGCTTTTCTGTGACTGGT
GAGTACTCAACCAAGTCATTCTGAGAATAGTGTATGCGGCGACCGAGTTGCTCTTGCCCGGCGTCAATAC
GGGATAATACCGCGCCACATAGCAGAACTTTAAAAGTGCTCATCATTGGAAAACGTTCTTCGGGGCGAAA
ACTCTCAAGGATCTTACCGCTGTTGAGATCCAGTTCGATGTAACCCACTCGTGCACCCAACTGATCTTCA
GCATCTTTTACTTTCACCAGCGTTTCTGGGTGAGCAAAAACAGGAAGGCAAAATGCCGCAAAAAAGGGAA
TAAGGGCGACACGGAAATGTTGAATACTCATACTCTTCCTTTTTCAATATTATTGAAGCATTTATCAGGG
TTATTGTCTCATGAGCGGATACATATTTGAATGTATTTAGAAAAATAAACAAATAGGGGTTCCGCGCACA
TTTCCCCGAAAAGTGCCACCTGACGTCGACGGATCGGGAGATCTCCCGATCCCCTATGGTGCACTCTCAG
TACAATCTGCTCTGATGCCGCATAGTTAAGCCAGTATCTGCTCCCTGCTTGTGTGTTGGAGGTCGCTGAG
TAGTGCGCGAGCAAAATTTAAGCTACAACAAGGCAAGGCTTGACCGACAATTGCATGAAGAATCTGCTTA
GGGTTAGGCGTTTTGCGCTGCTTCGCGATGTACGGGCCAGATATACGC
